>Addgene plasmid #103119 | pUC19-K1LM04 | addgene full sequence | sequence record 201919 | Addgene NGS Result
GGTGAAAACCTCTGACACATGCAGCTCCCGGAGACGGTCACAGCTTGTCTGTAAGCGGATGCCGGGAGCA
GACAAGCCCGTCAGGGCGCGTCAGCGGGTGTTGGCGGGTGTCGGGGCTGGCTTAACTATGCGGCATCAGA
GCAGATTGTACTGAGAGTGCACCATATGCGGTGTGAAATACCGCACAGATGCGTAAGGAGAAAATACCGC
ATCAGGCGCCATTCGCCATTCAGGCTGCGCAACTGTTGGGAAGGGCGATCGGTGCGGGCCTCTTCGCTAT
TACGCCAGCTGGCGAAAGGGGGATGTGCTGCAAGGCGATTAAGTTGGGTAACGCCAGGGTTTTCCCAGTC
ACGACGTTGTAAAACGACGGCCAGTGTGCTGTCTCATCATTTTGGCAAAGAATTCGCGGCCGCCACCATG
AAACATATCCTGGGGCTCGACCTGGGGACTAACAGTATTGGATGGGCTCTCATTGAACGCAACATCGAGG
AGAAGTATGGTAAGATCATCGGGATGGGCTCTAGAATTGTGCCTATGGGCGCCGAACTCTCCAAGTTCGA
GCAGGGACAAGCACAGACGAAAAACGCCGATAGACGGACTAACCGGGGAGCCCGGCGGCTGAACAAGAGG
TACAAGCAACGCCGCAATAAGCTTATATACATCTTGCAGAAACTGGACATGCTGCCCTCCCAGATCAAAT
TGAAGGAGGATTTCTCCGACCCTAATAAGATAGACAAGATTACCATTCTGCCAATCTCAAAAAAGCAGGA
ACAGCTCACCGCTTTCGACCTTGTTAGTCTCAGGGTGAAAGCCCTGACTGAGAAGGTCGGACTCGAGGAT
CTGGGAAAGATAATTTACAAATATAACCAACTTCGCGGTTACGCCGGAGGCTCCTTGGAGCCCGAAAAAG
AAGATATATTCGATGAGGAGCAGTCTAAAGATAAAAAAAACAAATCCTTCATAGCCTTTTCCAAAATAGT
GTTCCTGGGAGAACCTCAGGAAGAAATTTTTAAGAATAAAAAGCTCAACCGCCGCGCCATCATTGTCGAA
ACGGAGGAGGGTAATTTTGAGGGCAGTACGTTTCTGGAGAACATTAAGGTTGGCGACTCACTCGAATTGC
TGATTAATATCTCTGCCTCTAAGTCCGGTGACACAATTACCATAAAACTGCCCAACAAAACCAATTGGAG
AAAGAAAATGGAGAACATCGAGAACCAGCTCAAAGAAAAGTCCAAAGAAATGGGCAGAGAGTTCTACATT
TCAGAGTTCCTGTTGGAACTTCTGAAGGAGAACAGATGGGCCAAAATCCGCAACAACACTATTCTTAGGG
CCCGATACGAGTCCGAGTTTGAGGCAATATGGAACGAGCAGGTGAAGCACTATCCCTTCCTGGAGAATCT
CGACAAGAAAACTCTGATCGAGATCGTGTCCTTTATATTCCCAGGCGAAAAGGAGAGTCAAAAAAAATAT
AGGGAACTGGGATTGGAGAAAGGCTTGAAGTATATCATCAAAAACCAAGTGGTATTCTACCAGCGGGAGC
TTAAGGACCAAAGCCACCTCATTAGTGATTGCCGGTACGAGCCGAATGAGAAAGCGATTGCTAAGTCTCA
TCCCGTGTTTCAGGAATATAAAGTGTGGGAACAAATAAATAAGCTGATCGTGAATACCAAAATTGAGGCC
GGCACAAACCGGAAAGGCGAGAAAAAGTACAAATACATTGATAGACCTATCCCAACCGCCCTTAAAGAGT
GGATATTTGAGGAGCTCCAGAATAAGAAAGAGATCACCTTTTCAGCCATTTTCAAGAAACTCAAGGCAGA
GTTCGATCTGCGAGAAGGTATTGATTTTCTCAATGGCATGAGCCCTAAGGACAAGCTTAAAGGTAACGAG
ACTAAACTGCAGTTGCAGAAGTCCCTCGGGGAACTGTGGGATGTCTTGGGTCTGGACAGCATTAATAGAC
AGATTGAATTGTGGAATATTCTCTACAACGAGAAGGGCAACGAGTATGATCTGACTTCAGATCGGACTAG
CAAGGTTCTGGAGTTTATAAACAAGTATGGTAATAATATTGTCGACGATAACGCTGAAGAAACCGCAATT
CGAATCTCAAAGATTAAGTTCGCACGGGCCTATAGTTCCCTCAGCCTCAAAGCTGTCGAACGAATTCTGC
CATTGGTGCGGGCGGGAAAGTATTTTAATAACGATTTTTCCCAGCAGCTGCAATCTAAAATTCTGAAGCT
CCTTAATGAGAACGTGGAGGATCCTTTTGCCAAGGCCGCTCAGACGTACCTTGATAACAATCAGTCAGTG
CTGAGCGAGGGAGGTGTTGGCAACTCCATCGCCACAATCCTGGTATATGACAAGCACACTGCTAAGGAAT
ACAGTCATGATGAACTGTATAAGTCTTACAAGGAGATTAACCTCCTCAAGCAGGGCGATCTCAGGAACCC
CCTCGTGGAGCAGATCATTAACGAAGCCCTCGTGTTGATCAGAGATATCTGGAAAAACTATGGGATAAAG
CCGAACGAGATTAGGGTCGAGCTGGCCAGAGATCTCAAGAATTCAGCTAAGGAGAGAGCCACTATTCACA
AACGGAACAAGGATAATCAGACTATCAATAACAAAATCAAGGAGACTCTCGTAAAAAATAAGAAAGAGCT
GTCACTGGCAAATATCGAGAAGGTCAAACTGTGGGAAGCCCAGCGGCATCTGTCCCCTTATACAGGGCAG
CCCATCCCCCTTTCTGATTTGTTCGACAAAGAGAAATATGACGTAGACCACATCATACCTATCTCTAGGT
ATTTCGATGATTCATTTACCAATAAAGTGATATCCGAAAAGTCCGTAAACCAGGAGAAAGCGAATCGCAC
CGCTATGGAGTATTTTGAGGTGGGAAGCCTTAAATACAGCATTTTTACGAAAGAGCAATTCATCGCTCAC
GTCAATGAGTATTTCTCCGGGGTGAAAAGGAAAAATCTCCTCGCAACTTCAATTCCAGAGGATCCCGTGC
AGCGACAGATAAAGGACACCCAATATATTGCGATTCGCGTTAAAGAAGAACTGAATAAGATTGTGGGCAA
CGAGAATGTCAAGACAACCACTGGTTCAATCACCGACTATCTTCGGAATCATTGGGGTCTGACTGATAAG
TTTAAGCTCCTGCTCAAGGAACGATACGAGGCCTTGCTGGAGAGTGAGAAGTTTCTCGAGGCTGAGTACG
ACAACTACAAGAAGGACTTCGACTCCCGCAAAAAGGAATATGAAGAAAAGGAGGTGCTCTTTGAAGAACA
GGAGCTGACAAGAGAAGAATTCATTAAGGAATATAAAGAGAACTATATCCGGTATAAAAAGAACAAACTG
ATTATTAAGGGCTGGAGCAAACGAATTGATCATCGGCACCACGCCATTGATGCGCTCATCGTTGCATGCA
CCGAACCCGCGCACATCAAGAGGCTCAATGACCTGAATAAGGTCCTGCAGGATTGGCTCGTTGAGCACAA
ATCCGAGTTCATGCCCAATTTCGAGGGATCCAACAGTGAGCTCCTTGAAGAAATTCTGAGTTTGCCTGAG
AACGAAAGAACCGAGATTTTCACCCAGATAGAGAAGTTCCGGGCCATAGAAATGCCGTGGAAGGGGTTTC
CAGAGCAGGTGGAACAGAAGCTCAAGGAAATTATCATTTCTCATAAACCCAAAGATAAGCTGTTGCTTCA
GTACAATAAGGCTGGGGACCGACAAATTAAACTGAGAGGGCAGCTGCACGAAGGGACCCTCTATGGGATT
TCCCAGGGTAAAGAAGCATATAGAATACCTCTGACCAAGTTCGGCGGCAGCAAGTTTGCAACAGAAAAAA
ACATTCAGAAGATCGTGAGTCCTTTTCTGTCAGGATTCATTGCGAATCACCTGAAAGAGTATAACAACAA
AAAGGAGGAAGCGTTCTCTGCCGAGGGAATCATGGATCTTAACAACAAGCTCGCTCAGTACCGGAATGAA
AAGGGCGAACTGAAGCCTCATACCCCTATTTCCACCGTGAAGATTTATTATAAAGACCCATCAAAAAATA
AAAAGAAAAAGGATGAGGAGGATCTGAGTCTGCAGAAGCTGGACAGAGAGAAAGCCTTCAATGAAAAACT
TTACGTGAAGACCGGCGACAACTATCTTTTCGCCGTGCTCGAGGGCGAAATCAAAACTAAAAAGACTTCA
CAGATAAAGAGACTTTATGATATCATCTCTTTCTTCGACGCTACAAATTTTCTGAAGGAGGAGTTTAGGA
ACGCTCCAGACAAGAAGACATTTGATAAAGATCTGCTGTTCAGGCAGTACTTCGAGGAACGGAATAAGGC
CAAACTGCTGTTCACTCTGAAGCAGGGAGACTTCGTTTATCTTCCAAATGAAAATGAGGAGGTGATTTTG
GACAAGGAGTCACCTCTCTACAACCAGTACTGGGGAGATCTCAAAGAGAGGGGAAAGAACATCTACGTGG
TTCAGAAGTTTTCCAAGAAGCAGATTTATTTTATTAAGCACACGATTGCAGACATCATTAAAAAGGACGT
TGAGTTCGGGTCCCAGAATTGCTATGAAACCGTTGAGGGCCGATCCATCAAGGAGAACTGCTTTAAGCTC
GAGATCGACCGCTTGGGCAACATTGTGAAGGTGATAAAGAGAAGCAGGGCTGACCCCAAGAAGAAGAGGA
AGGTGAGGTCCATGGTCATAGCTGTTTCCTGTGTGAAATTGTTATCCGCTCACAATTCCACACAACATAC
GAGCCGGAAGCATAAAGTGTAAAGCCTGGGGTGCCTAATGAGTGAGCTAACTCACATTAATTGCGTTGCG
CTCACTGCCCGCTTTCCAGTCGGGAAACCTGTCGTGCCAGCTGCATTAATGAATCGGCCAACGCGCGGGG
AGAGGCGGTTTGCGTATTGGGCGCTCTTCCGCTTCCTCGCTCACTGACTCGCTGCGCTCGGTCGTTCGGC
TGCGGCGAGCGGTATCTCGCTCACTGACTCGCTGCGCTCGGTCGTTCGGCTGCGGCGAGCGGTATCAGCT
CACTCAAAGGCGGTAATACGGTTATCCACAGAATCAGGGGATAACGCAGGAAAGAACATGTGAGCAAAAG
GCCAGCAAAAGGCCAGGAACCGTAAAAAGGCCGCGTTGCTGGCGTTTTTCCATAGGCTCCGCCCCCCTGA
CGAGCATCACAAAAATCGACGCTCAAGTCAGAGGTGGCGAAACCCGACAGGACTATAAAGATACCAGGCG
TTTCCCCCTGGAAGCTCCCTCGTGCGCTCTCCTGTTCCGACCCTGCCGCTTACCGGATACCTGTCCGCCT
TTCTCCCTTCGGGAAGCGTGGCGCTTTCTCATAGCTCACGCTGTAGGTATCTCAGTTCGGTGTAGGTCGT
TCGCTCCAAGCTGGGCTGTGTGCACGAACCCCCCGTTCAGCCCGACCGCTGCGCCTTATCCGGTAACTAT
CGTCTTGAGTCCAACCCGGTAAGACACGACTTATCGCCACTGGCAGCAGCCACTGGTAACAGGATTAGCA
GAGCGAGGTATGTAGGCGGTGCTACAGAGTTCTTGAAGTGGTGGCCTAACTACGGCTACACTAGAAGAAC
AGTATTTGGTATCTGCGCTCTGCTGAAGCCAGTTACCTTCGGAAAAAGAGTTGGTAGCTCTTGATCCGGC
AAACAAACCACCGCTGGTAGCGGTGGTTTTTTTGTTTGCAAGCAGCAGATTACGCGCAGAAAAAAAGGAT
CTCAAGAAGATCCTTTGATCTTTTCTACGGGGTCTGACGCTCAGTGGAACGAAAACTCACGTTAAGGGAT
TTTGGTCATGAGATTATCAAAAAGGATCTTCACCTAGATCCTTTTAAATTAAAAATGAAGTTTTAAATCA
ATCTAAAGTATATATGAGTAAACTTGGTCTGACAGTTACCAATGCTTAATCAGTGAGGCACCTATCTCAG
CGATCTGTCTATTTCGTTCATCCATAGTTGCCTGACTCCCCGTCGTGTAGATAACTACGATACGGGAGGG
CTTACCATCTGGCCCCAGTGCTGCAATGATACCGCGAGACCCACGCTCACCGGCTCCAGATTTATCAGCA
ATAAACCAGCCAGCCGGAAGGGCCGAGCGCAGAAGTGGTCCTGCAACTTTATCCGCCTCCATCCAGTCTA
TTAATTGTTGCCGGGAAGCTAGAGTAAGTAGTTCGCCAGTTAATAGTTTGCGCAACGTTGTTGCCATTGC
TACAGGCATCGTGGTGTCACGCTCGTCGTTTGGTATGGCTTCATTCAGCTCCGGTTCCCAACGATCAAGG
CGAGTTACATGATCCCCCATGTTGTGCAAAAAAGCGGTTAGCTCCTTCGGTCCTCCGATCGTTGTCAGAA
GTAAGTTGGCCGCAGTGTTATCACTCATGGTTATGGCAGCACTGCATAATTCTCTTACTGTCATGCCATC
CGTAAGATGCTTTTCTGTGACTGGTGAGTACTCAACCAAGTCATTCTGAGAATAGTGTATGCGGCGACCG
AGTTGCTCTTGCCCGGCGTCAATACGGGATAATACCGCGCCACATAGCAGAACTTTAAAAGTGCTCATCA
TTGGAAAACGTTCTTCGGGGCGAAAACTCTCAAGGATCTTACCGCTGTTGAGATCCAGTTCGATGTAACC
CACTCGTGCACCCAACTGATCTTCAGCATCTTTTACTTTCACCAGCGTTTCTGGGTGAGCAAAAACAGGA
AGGCAAAATGCCGCAAAAAAGGGAATAAGGGCGACACGGAAATGTTGAATACTCATACTCTTCCTTTTTC
AATATTATTGAAGCATTTATCAGGGTTATTGTCTCATGAGCGGATACATATTTGAATGTATTTAGAAAAA
TAAACAAATAGGGGTTCCGCGCACATTTCCCCGAAAAGTGCCACCTGACGTCTAAGAAACCATTATTATC
ATGACATTAACCTATAAAAATAGGCGTATCACGAGGCCCTTTCGTCTCGCGCGTTTCGGTGATGAC
Features (pLannotate 1.2.2; 11 found; start..end, strand, type, name):
    117..216     +  misc_feature   bom (fragment): basis of mobility region from pBR322
    222..376     -  CDS            lacZα (fragment): LacZα fragment of β-galactosidase; lacZ fragment
   4729..4745    -  protein_bind   lac operator: The lac repressor binds to the lac operator to inhibit transcription in E. coli. This inhibition can be relieved by adding lactose or isopropyl-β-D-thiogalactopyranoside (IPTG). lac repressor encoded by lacI
   4753..4783    -  promoter       lac promoter: promoter for the E. coli lac operon
   4798..4819    -  protein_bind   CAP binding site: CAP binding activates transcription in the presence of cAMP. E. coli catabolite activator protein
   4832..4924    -  CDS            lacI (fragment): lac repressor; lacI; The lac repressor binds to the lac operator to inhibit transcription in E. coli. This inhibition can be relieved by adding lactose or isopropyl-β-D-thiogalactopyranoside (IPTG).
   4926..4983    -  rep_origin     RSF ori (fragment): Plasmids containing the RSF 1030 origin of replication can be propagated in E. coli cells that contain additional plasmids with compatible origins.
   5157..5745    -  rep_origin     ori: high-copy-number ColE1/pMB1/pBR322/pUC origin of replication
   5916..6776    -  CDS            AmpR: β-lactamase; bla; confers resistance to ampicillin, carbenicillin, and related antibiotics
   6777..6881    -  promoter       AmpR promoter: bla
   6976..15      +  CDS            rop (fragment) (across the origin): Rop protein, which maintains plasmids at low copy number; rop
