[The description below was written by a language model from this plasmid's Addgene catalogue record and pLannotate feature annotations shown in this document.]
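Description:
pUC19-K1LM04 is a bacterial cloning plasmid that stores a synthetic Cas9 coding sequence rather than an expression-ready construct. It is built on the pUC19 backbone and is catalogued as a CRISPR/cloning vector. It replicates in E. coli from the high-copy ColE1/pUC-type origin, and selection is by ampicillin through the β-lactamase gene (AmpR) and its own bla promoter. The sequenced plasmid is about 7 kb.

The insert, K1LM04, is recorded as the Cas9 gene of Bergeyella zoohelcum ATCC 43767, recoded for human codon usage, about 4.2 kb long and introduced by Gibson assembly. The automated feature table does not annotate this gene. It corresponds to the large unannotated stretch between the remaining lacZα fragment and the lac operator, lac promoter and CAP binding site, which places the insert in the pUC19 lacZα/multiple cloning region. No mammalian promoter, polyadenylation signal, nuclear localisation signal, epitope tag or guide RNA cassette is recorded, so the only regulatory elements near the insert are the lac elements of the backbone, and the record does not say whether the gene is oriented to be transcribed from them. The short hits labelled bom, lacI, RSF ori and rop are only fragments. They most likely reflect backbone sequence similarity and not functional parts.

The stated purpose is to serve as a Cas9 gene template. The plasmid comes from work on assembling multiple cas9 gene variants from tiled, sequence-verified oligonucleotides, so its likely use is as a sequence-verified source for amplifying or subcloning this ortholog into expression vectors.
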