Addgene plasmid #103119: pUC19-K1LM04
Purpose: Cas9 coding gene template with optimized sequence for human codon usage
Depositing lab: Duhee Bang. Depositing organization: Yonsei University. Publication: High-throughput construction of multiple cas9 gene variants via assembly of high-depth tiled and sequence-verified oligonucleotides. Cho N, Seo HN, Ryu T, Kwon E, Huh S, Noh J, Yeom H, Hwang B, Ha H, Lee JH, Kwon S, Bang D. Nucleic Acids Res. 2018 May 18;46(9):e55. doi: 10.1093/nar/gky112. PubMed 29529247.
Backbone
  Vector backbone: pUC19
  Backbone manufacturer: NEB(New England Biolabs)
  Vector type: CRISPR ; Cloning vector
Growth in bacteria
  Bacterial resistance: Ampicillin, 100 μg/mL
  Growth temperature: 37°C
  Growth strain: DH5alpha
  Copy number: High Copy
Gene/Insert
  Gene/Insert name: K1LM04(Cas9 coding gene from Bergeyella zoohelcum ATCC 43767)
  Insert size (bp): 4246
  Mutation: human codon-optimized
  Cloning method: Gibson Cloning
  Sequencing primers: 5′ gctgcaaggcgattaagttg; 3′ cggctcgtatgttgtgtgg
Terms and licenses: Academic/Nonprofit Terms; Industry Terms: Not Available to Industry
How to cite: pUC19-K1LM04 was a gift from Duhee Bang (Addgene plasmid # 103119 ; http://n2t.net/addgene:103119 ; RRID:Addgene_103119)
