>Addgene plasmid #103119 | pUC19-K1LM04 | depositor partial sequence | sequence record 195275 | K1LM04
ATGAAACATATCCTGGGGCTCGACCTGGGGACTAACAGTATTGGATGGGCTCTCATTGAACGCAACATCG
AGGAGAAGTATGGTAAGATCATCGGGATGGGCTCTAGAATTGTGCCTATGGGCGCCGAACTCTCCAAGTT
CGAGCAGGGACAAGCACAGACGAAAAACGCCGATAGACGGACTAACCGGGGAGCCCGGCGGCTGAACAAG
AGGTACAAGCAACGCCGCAATAAGCTTATATACATCTTGCAGAAACTGGACATGCTGCCCTCCCAGATCA
AATTGAAGGAGGATTTCTCCGACCCTAATAAGATAGACAAGATTACCATTCTGCCAATCTCAAAAAAGCA
GGAACAGCTCACCGCTTTCGACCTTGTTAGTCTCAGGGTGAAAGCCCTGACTGAGAAGGTCGGACTCGAG
GATCTGGGAAAGATAATTTACAAATATAACCAACTTCGCGGTTACGCCGGAGGCTCCTTGGAGCCCGAAA
AAGAAGATATATTCGATGAGGAGCAGTCTAAAGATAAAAAAAACAAATCCTTCATAGCCTTTTCCAAAAT
AGTGTTCCTGGGAGAACCTCAGGAAGAAATTTTTAAGAATAAAAAGCTCAACCGCCGCGCCATCATTGTC
GAAACGGAGGAGGGTAATTTTGAGGGCAGTACGTTTCTGGAGAACATTAAGGTTGGCGACTCACTCGAAT
TGCTGATTAATATCTCTGCCTCTAAGTCCGGTGACACAATTACCATAAAACTGCCCAACAAAACCAATTG
GAGAAAGAAAATGGAGAACATCGAGAACCAGCTCAAAGAAAAGTCCAAAGAAATGGGCAGAGAGTTCTAC
ATTTCAGAGTTCCTGTTGGAACTTCTGAAGGAGAACAGATGGGCCAAAATCCGCAACAACACTATTCTTA
GGGCCCGATACGAGTCCGAGTTTGAGGCAATATGGAACGAGCAGGTGAAGCACTATCCCTTCCTGGAGAA
TCTCGACAAGAAAACTCTGATCGAGATCGTGTCCTTTATATTCCCAGGCGAAAAGGAGAGTCAAAAAAAA
TATAGGGAACTGGGATTGGAGAAAGGCTTGAAGTATATCATCAAAAACCAAGTGGTATTCTACCAGCGGG
AGCTTAAGGACCAAAGCCACCTCATTAGTGATTGCCGGTACGAGCCGAATGAGAAAGCGATTGCTAAGTC
TCATCCCGTGTTTCAGGAATATAAAGTGTGGGAACAAATAAATAAGCTGATCGTGAATACCAAAATTGAG
GCCGGCACAAACCGGAAAGGCGAGAAAAAGTACAAATACATTGATAGACCTATCCCAACCGCCCTTAAAG
AGTGGATATTTGAGGAGCTCCAGAATAAGAAAGAGATCACCTTTTCAGCCATTTTCAAGAAACTCAAGGC
AGAGTTCGATCTGCGAGAAGGTATTGATTTTCTCAATGGCATGAGCCCTAAGGACAAGCTTAAAGGTAAC
GAGACTAAACTGCAGTTGCAGAAGTCCCTCGGGGAACTGTGGGATGTCTTGGGTCTGGACAGCATTAATA
GACAGATTGAATTGTGGAATATTCTCTACAACGAGAAGGGCAACGAGTATGATCTGACTTCAGATCGGAC
TAGCAAGGTTCTGGAGTTTATAAACAAGTATGGTAATAATATTGTCGACGATAACGCTGAAGAAACCGCA
ATTCGAATCTCAAAGATTAAGTTCGCACGGGCCTATAGTTCCCTCAGCCTCAAAGCTGTCGAACGAATTC
TGCCATTGGTGCGGGCGGGAAAGTATTTTAATAACGATTTTTCCCAGCAGCTGCAATCTAAAATTCTGAA
GCTCCTTAATGAGAACGTGGAGGATCCTTTTGCCAAGGCCGCTCAGACGTACCTTGATAACAATCAGTCA
GTGCTGAGCGAGGGAGGTGTTGGCAACTCCATCGCCACAATCCTGGTATATGACAAGCACACTGCTAAGG
AATACAGTCATGATGAACTGTATAAGTCTTACAAGGAGATTAACCTCCTCAAGCAGGGCGATCTCAGGAA
CCCCCTCGTGGAGCAGATCATTAACGAAGCCCTCGTGTTGATCAGAGATATCTGGAAAAACTATGGGATA
AAGCCGAACGAGATTAGGGTCGAGCTGGCCAGAGATCTCAAGAATTCAGCTAAGGAGAGAGCCACTATTC
ACAAACGGAACAAGGATAATCAGACTATCAATAACAAAATCAAGGAGACTCTCGTAAAAAATAAGAAAGA
GCTGTCACTGGCAAATATCGAGAAGGTCAAACTGTGGGAAGCCCAGCGGCATCTGTCCCCTTATACAGGG
CAGCCCATCCCCCTTTCTGATTTGTTCGACAAAGAGAAATATGACGTAGACCACATCATACCTATCTCTA
GGTATTTCGATGATTCATTTACCAATAAAGTGATATCCGAAAAGTCCGTAAACCAGGAGAAAGCGAATCG
CACCGCTATGGAGTATTTTGAGGTGGGAAGCCTTAAATACAGCATTTTTACGAAAGAGCAATTCATCGCT
CACGTCAATGAGTATTTCTCCGGGGTGAAAAGGAAAAATCTCCTCGCAACTTCAATTCCAGAGGATCCCG
TGCAGCGACAGATAAAGGACACCCAATATATTGCGATTCGCGTTAAAGAAGAACTGAATAAGATTGTGGG
CAACGAGAATGTCAAGACAACCACTGGTTCAATCACCGACTATCTTCGGAATCATTGGGGTCTGACTGAT
AAGTTTAAGCTCCTGCTCAAGGAACGATACGAGGCCTTGCTGGAGAGTGAGAAGTTTCTCGAGGCTGAGT
ACGACAACTACAAGAAGGACTTCGACTCCCGCAAAAAGGAATATGAAGAAAAGGAGGTGCTCTTTGAAGA
ACAGGAGCTGACAAGAGAAGAATTCATTAAGGAATATAAAGAGAACTATATCCGGTATAAAAAGAACAAA
CTGATTATTAAGGGCTGGAGCAAACGAATTGATCATCGGCACCACGCCATTGATGCGCTCATCGTTGCAT
GCACCGAACCCGCGCACATCAAGAGGCTCAATGACCTGAATAAGGTCCTGCAGGATTGGCTCGTTGAGCA
CAAATCCGAGTTCATGCCCAATTTCGAGGGATCCAACAGTGAGCTCCTTGAAGAAATTCTGAGTTTGCCT
GAGAACGAAAGAACCGAGATTTTCACCCAGATAGAGAAGTTCCGGGCCATAGAAATGCCGTGGAAGGGGT
TTCCAGAGCAGGTGGAACAGAAGCTCAAGGAAATTATCATTTCTCATAAACCCAAAGATAAGCTGTTGCT
TCAGTACAATAAGGCTGGGGACCGACAAATTAAACTGAGAGGGCAGCTGCACGAAGGGACCCTCTATGGG
ATTTCCCAGGGTAAAGAAGCATATAGAATACCTCTGACCAAGTTCGGCGGCAGCAAGTTTGCAACAGAAA
AAAACATTCAGAAGATCGTGAGTCCTTTTCTGTCAGGATTCATTGCGAATCACCTGAAAGAGTATAACAA
CAAAAAGGAGGAAGCGTTCTCTGCCGAGGGAATCATGGATCTTAACAACAAGCTCGCTCAGTACCGGAAT
GAAAAGGGCGAACTGAAGCCTCATACCCCTATTTCCACCGTGAAGATTTATTATAAAGACCCATCAAAAA
ATAAAAAGAAAAAGGATGAGGAGGATCTGAGTCTGCAGAAGCTGGACAGAGAGAAAGCCTTCAATGAAAA
ACTTTACGTGAAGACCGGCGACAACTATCTTTTCGCCGTGCTCGAGGGCGAAATCAAAACTAAAAAGACT
TCACAGATAAAGAGACTTTATGATATCATCTCTTTCTTCGACGCTACAAATTTTCTGAAGGAGGAGTTTA
GGAACGCTCCAGACAAGAAGACATTTGATAAAGATCTGCTGTTCAGGCAGTACTTCGAGGAACGGAATAA
GGCCAAACTGCTGTTCACTCTGAAGCAGGGAGACTTCGTTTATCTTCCAAATGAAAATGAGGAGGTGATT
TTGGACAAGGAGTCACCTCTCTACAACCAGTACTGGGGAGATCTCAAAGAGAGGGGAAAGAACATCTACG
TGGTTCAGAAGTTTTCCAAGAAGCAGATTTATTTTATTAAGCACACGATTGCAGACATCATTAAAAAGGA
CGTTGAGTTCGGGTCCCAGAATTGCTATGAAACCGTTGAGGGCCGATCCATCAAGGAGAACTGCTTTAAG
CTCGAGATCGACCGCTTGGGCAACATTGTGAAGGTGATAAAGAGA
